>Addgene plasmid #144738 | TFORF3262 | addgene full sequence | sequence record 404340 | Addgene NGS Result
TTAATGTAGTCTTATGCAATACTCTTGTAGTCTTGCAACATGGTAACGATGAGTTAGCAACATGCCTTAC
AAGGAGAGAAAAAGCACCGTGCATGCCGATTGGTGGAAGTAAGGTGGTACGATCGTGCCTTATTAGGAAG
GCAACAGACGGGTCTGACATGGATTGGACGAACCACTGAATTGCCGCATTGCAGAGATATTGTATTTAAG
TGCCTAGCTCGATACATAAACGGGTCTCTCTGGTTAGACCAGATCTGAGCCTGGGAGCTCTCTGGCTAAC
TAGGGAACCCACTGCTTAAGCCTCAATAAAGCTTGCCTTGAGTGCTTCAAGTAGTGTGTGCCCGTCTGTT
GTGTGACTCTGGTAACTAGAGATCCCTCAGACCCTTTTAGTCAGTGTGGAAAATCTCTAGCAGTGGCGCC
CGAACAGGGACTTGAAAGCGAAAGGGAAACCAGAGGAGCTCTCTCGACGCAGGACTCGGCTTGCTGAAGC
GCGCACGGCAAGAGGCGAGGGGCGGCGACTGGTGAGTACGCCAAAAATTTTGACTAGCGGAGGCTAGAAG
GAGAGAGATGGGTGCGAGAGCGTCAGTATTAAGCGGGGGAGAATTAGATCGCGATGGGAAAAAATTCGGT
TAAGGCCAGGGGGAAAGAAAAAATATAAATTAAAACATATAGTATGGGCAAGCAGGGAGCTAGAACGATT
CGCAGTTAATCCTGGCCTGTTAGAAACATCAGAAGGCTGTAGACAAATACTGGGACAGCTACAACCATCC
CTTCAGACAGGATCAGAAGAACTTAGATCATTATATAATACAGTAGCAACCCTCTATTGTGTGCATCAAA
GGATAGAGATAAAAGACACCAAGGAAGCTTTAGACAAGATAGAGGAAGAGCAAAACAAAAGTAAGACCAC
CGCACAGCAAGCGGCCGCTGATCTTCAGACCTGGAGGAGGAGATATGAGGGACAATTGGAGAAGTGAATT
ATATAAATATAAAGTAGTAAAAATTGAACCATTAGGAGTAGCACCCACCAAGGCAAAGAGAAGAGTGGTG
CAGAGAGAAAAAAGAGCAGTGGGAATAGGAGCTTTGTTCCTTGGGTTCTTGGGAGCAGCAGGAAGCACTA
TGGGCGCAGCGTCAATGACGCTGACGGTACAGGCCAGACAATTATTGTCTGGTATAGTGCAGCAGCAGAA
CAATTTGCTGAGGGCTATTGAGGCGCAACAGCATCTGTTGCAACTCACAGTCTGGGGCATCAAGCAGCTC
CAGGCAAGAATCCTGGCTGTGGAAAGATACCTAAAGGATCAACAGCTCCTGGGGATTTGGGGTTGCTCTG
GAAAACTCATTTGCACCACTGCTGTGCCTTGGAATGCTAGTTGGAGTAATAAATCTCTGGAACAGATTTG
GAATCACACGACCTGGATGGAGTGGGACAGAGAAATTAACAATTACACAAGCTTAATACACTCCTTAATT
GAAGAATCGCAAAACCAGCAAGAAAAGAATGAACAAGAATTATTGGAATTAGATAAATGGGCAAGTTTGT
GGAATTGGTTTAACATAACAAATTGGCTGTGGTATATAAAATTATTCATAATGATAGTAGGAGGCTTGGT
AGGTTTAAGAATAGTTTTTGCTGTACTTTCTATAGTGAATAGAGTTAGGCAGGGATATTCACCATTATCG
TTTCAGACCCACCTCCCAACCCCGAGGGGACCCATGCATTGCATCTCAATTAGTCAGCAACCAGGTGTGG
AAAGTCCCCAGGCTCCCCAGCAGGCAGAAGTATGCAAAGCATGCGTCTCAATTAGTCAGCAACCATAGTC
CCGCCCCTAACTCCGCCCATCCCGCCCCTAACTCCGCCCAGTTCCGCCCATTCTCCGCCCCATGGCTGAC
TAATTTTTTTTATTTATGCAGAGGCCGAGGCCGCCTCGGCCTCTGAGCTATTCCAGAAGTAGTGAGGAGG
CTTTTTTGGAGGCCTAGGCTTTTGCAAAAAGCTTTCTAGAGGTACCACCGGAGCTTACCATGACCGAGTA
CAAGCCCACGGTGCGCCTCGCCACCCGCGACGACGTCCCCAGGGCCGTACGCACCCTCGCCGCCGCGTTC
GCCGACTACCCCGCCACGCGCCACACCGTCGATCCGGACCGCCACATCGAGCGGGTCACCGAGCTGCAAG
AACTCTTCCTCACGCGCGTCGGGCTCGACATCGGCAAGGTGTGGGTCGCGGACGACGGCGCCGCCGTGGC
GGTCTGGACCACGCCGGAGAGCGTCGAAGCGGGGGCGGTGTTCGCCGAGATCGGCCCGCGCATGGCCGAG
TTGAGCGGTTCCCGGCTGGCCGCGCAGCAACAGATGGAAGGCCTCCTGGCGCCGCACCGGCCCAAGGAGC
CCGCGTGGTTCCTGGCCACCGTCGGCGTCTCGCCCGACCACCAGGGCAAGGGTCTGGGCAGCGCCGTCGT
GCTCCCCGGAGTGGAGGCGGCCGAGCGCGCCGGGGTGCCCGCCTTCCTGGAGACCTCCGCGCCCCGCAAC
CTCCCCTTCTACGAGCGGCTCGGCTTCACCGTCACCGCCGACGTCGAGGTGCCCGAAGGACCGCGCACCT
GGTGCATGACCCGCAAGCCCGGTGCCAGTTAACGAATTCTAGATCTTGAGACAAATGGCAGTATTCATCC
ACAATTTTAAAAGAAAAGGGGGGATTGGGGGGTACAGTGCAGGGGAAAGAATAGTAGACATAATAGCAAC
AGACATACAAACTAAAGAATTACAAAAACAAATTACAAAAATTCAAAATTTTCGGGTTTATTACAGGGAC
AGCAGAGATCCACTTTGGCGCCGGCTCGAGGCCTGCAGGTGCAAAGATGGATAAAGTTTTAAACAGAGAG
GAATCTTTGCAGCTAATGGACCTTCTAGGTCTTGAAAGGAGTGGGAATTGGCTCCGGTGCCCGTCAGTGG
GCAGAGCGCACATCGCCCACAGTCCCCGAGAAGTTGGGGGGAGGGGTCGGCAATTGAACCGGTGCCTAGA
GAAGGTGGCGCGGGGTAAACTGGGAAAGTGATGTCGTGTACTGGCTCCGCCTTTTTCCCGAGGGTGGGGG
AGAACCGTATATAAGTGCAGTAGTCGCCGTGAACGTTCTTTTTCGCAACGGGTTTGCCGCCAGAACACAG
GTAAGTGCCGTGTGTGGTTCCCGCGGGCCTGGCCTCTTTACGGGTTATGGCCCTTGCGTGCCTTGAATTA
CTTCCACCTGGCTGCAGTACGTGATTCTTGATCCCGAGCTTCGGGTTGGAAGTGGGTGGGAGAGTTCGAG
GCCTTGCGCTTAAGGAGCCCCTTCGCCTCGTGCTTGAGTTGAGGCCTGGCCTGGGCGCTGGGGCCGCCGC
GTGCGAATCTGGTGGCACCTTCGCGCCTGTCTCGCTGCTTTCGATAAGTCTCTAGCCATTTAAAATTTTT
GATGACCTGCTGCGACGCTTTTTTTCTGGCAAGATAGTCTTGTAAATGCGGGCCAAGATCTGCACACTGG
TATTTCGGTTTTTGGGGCCGCGGGCGGCGACGGGGCCCGTGCGTCCCAGCGCACATGTTCGGCGAGGCGG
GGCCTGCGAGCGCGGCCACCGAGAATCGGACGGGGGTAGTCTCAAGCTGGCCGGCCTGCTCTGGTGCCTG
GCCTCGCGCCGCCGTGTATCGCCCCGCCCTGGGCGGCAAGGCTGGCCCGGTCGGCACCAGTTGCGTGAGC
GGAAAGATGGCCGCTTCCCGGCCCTGCTGCAGGGAGCTCAAAATGGAGGACGCGGCGCTCGGGAGAGCGG
GCGGGTGAGTCACCCACACAAAGGAAAAGGGCCTTTCCGTCCTCAGCCGTCGCTTCATGTGACTCCACGG
AGTACCGGGCGCCGTCCAGGCACCTCGATTAGTTCTCGAGCTTTTGGAGTACGTCGTCTTTAGGTTGGGG
GGAGGGGTTTTATGCGATGGAGTTTCCCCACACTGAGTGGGTGGAGACTGAAGTTAGGCCAGCTTGGCAC
TTGATGTAATTCTCCTTGGAATTTGCCCTTTTTGAGTTTGGATCTTGGTTCATTCTCAAGCCTCAGACAG
TGGTTCAAAGTTTTTTTCTTCCATTTCAGGTGTCGTGAGGCTAGCATCGATTGATCAACAAGTTTGTACA
AAAAAGTTGGCATGTCCCACGGGACCTACTACGAGTGTGAGCCCCGGGGTGGCCAGCAGCCACTCGAGTT
CTCAGGGGGCCGAGCTGGGCCCGGGGAGCTAGGGGACATGTGTGAGCATGAGGCCTCCATTGACCTCTCC
GCCTACATCGAGTCTGGGGAAGAGCAGCTTCTCTCCGATCTCTTTGCCGTGAAGCCAGCGCCTGAGGCCA
GAGGCCTCAAGGGCCCCGGAACCCCTGCCTTCCCCCACTACTTGCCGCCTGACCCTCGGCCCTTTGCCTA
CCCTCCACATACCTTCGGCCCAGACAGGAAGGCGCTGGGGCCTGGCATCTACAGCAGCCCAGGGAGCTAC
GACCCCAGGGCTGTGGCGGTGAAGGAGGAGCCCCGGGGGCCAGAGGGCAGCCGAGCTGCCAGCCGAGGCA
GCTACAATCCCCTGCAGTACCAAGTGGCACACTGTGGGCAGACAGCCATGCACCTGCCCCCAACTCTGGC
AGCACCCGGCCAGCCTCTGCGCGTTCTCAAGGCCCCTTTGGCCACTGCCGCACCCCCCTGCAGTCCCCTC
CTGAAGGCGCCCTCCCCGGCTGGCCCCTTACACAAGGGCAAGAAGGCAGTGAACAAAGATAGCCTTGAGT
ACCGGCTGAGGCGGGAGCGCAACAACATCGCCGTGCGCAAGAGCCGAGACAAGGCCAAGAGGCGCATTCT
GGAGACGCAGCAGAAGGTGCTGGAGTACATGGCAGAGAACGAGCGCCTCCGCAGCCGCGTGGAGCAGCTC
ACCCAGGAGCTAGACACCCTCCGCAACCTCTTCCGCCAGATTCCTGAGGCGGCCAACCTCATCAAGGGCG
TGGGGGGTTGCAGCTGCCCAACTTTCTTGTACAAAGTGGTTGATATCGGTAAGCCTATCCCTAACCCTCT
CCTCGGTCTCGATTCTACGTAGTAATGAACTAGTCCGTAACTTGAAAGTATTTCGATTTCTTGGCTTTAT
ATATCTTGTGGAAAGGACGATCCCCGTTCATGCTCTGTGGCGCCACGCGTTAAGTCGACAATCAACCTCT
GGATTACAAAATTTGTGAAAGATTGACTGGTATTCTTAACTATGTTGCTCCTTTTACGCTATGTGGATAC
GCTGCTTTAATGCCTTTGTATCATGCTATTGCTTCCCGTATGGCTTTCATTTTCTCCTCCTTGTATAAAT
CCTGGTTGCTGTCTCTTTATGAGGAGTTGTGGCCCGTTGTCAGGCAACGTGGCGTGGTGTGCACTGTGTT
TGCTGACGCAACCCCCACTGGTTGGGGCATTGCCACCACCTGTCAGCTCCTTTCCGGGACTTTCGCTTTC
CCCCTCCCTATTGCCACGGCGGAACTCATCGCCGCCTGCCTTGCCCGCTGCTGGACAGGGGCTCGGCTGT
TGGGCACTGACAATTCCGTGGTGTTGTCGGGGAAATCATCGTCCTTTCCTTGGCTGCTCGCCTGTGTTGC
CACCTGGATTCTGCGCGGGACGTCCTTCTGCTACGTCCCTTCGGCCCTCAATCCAGCGGACCTTCCTTCC
CGCGGCCTGCTGCCGGCTCTGCGGCCTCTTCCGCGTCTTCGCCTTCGCCCTCAGACGAGTCGGATCTCCC
TTTGGGCCGCCTCCCCGCGTCGACTTTAAGACCAATGACTTACAAGGCAGCTGTAGATCTTAGCCACTTT
TTAAAAGAAAAGGGGGGACTGGAAGGGCTAATTCACTCCCAACGAAGACAAGATCTGCTTTTTGCTTGTA
CTGGGTCTCTCTGGTTAGACCAGATCTGAGCCTGGGAGCTCTCTGGCTAACTAGGGAACCCACTGCTTAA
GCCTCAATAAAGCTTGCCTTGAGTGCTTCAAGTAGTGTGTGCCCGTCTGTTGTGTGACTCTGGTAACTAG
AGATCCCTCAGACCCTTTTAGTCAGTGTGGAAAATCTCTAGCAGTACGTATAGTAGTTCATGTCATCTTA
TTATTCAGTATTTATAACTTGCAAAGAAATGAATATCAGAGAGTGAGAGGAACTTGTTTATTGCAGCTTA
TAATGGTTACAAATAAAGCAATAGCATCACAAATTTCACAAATAAAGCATTTTTTTCACTGCATTCTAGT
TGTGGTTTGTCCAAACTCATCAATGTATCTTATCATGTCTGGCTCTAGCTATCCCGCCCCTAACTCCGCC
CATCCCGCCCCTAACTCCGCCCAGTTCCGCCCATTCTCCGCCCCATGGCTGACTAATTTTTTTTATTTAT
GCAGAGGCCGAGGCCGCCTCGGCCTCTGAGCTATTCCAGAAGTAGTGAGGAGGCTTTTTTGGAGGCCTAG
GGACGTACCCAATTCGCCCTATAGTGAGTCGTATTACGCGCGCTCACTGGCCGTCGTTTTACAACGTCGT
GACTGGGAAAACCCTGGCGTTACCCAACTTAATCGCCTTGCAGCACATCCCCCTTTCGCCAGCTGGCGTA
ATAGCGAAGAGGCCCGCACCGATCGCCCTTCCCAACAGTTGCGCAGCCTGAATGGCGAATGGG
[124 nt withheld, positions 6644-6767]
C
[91 nt withheld, positions 6769-6859]
A
[49 nt withheld, positions 6861-6909]
CCTTTGACGTTGGAGTCCACGTTCTTT
[37 nt withheld, positions 6937-6973]
ACCCTATCTCGGTCTATTCTTTTGATTTATAAGGGATTTTGCCGATTTCGGCCTATTGGTTAAAAAATGA
GCTGATTTAACAAAAATTTAACGCGAATTTTAACAAAATATTAACGCTTACAATTTAGGTGGCACTTTTC
GGGGAAATGTGCGCGGAACCCCTATTTGTTTATTTTTCTAAATACATTCAAATATGTATCCGCTCATGAG
ACAATAACCCTGATAAATGCTTCAATAATATTGAAAAAGGAAGAGTATGAGTATTCAACATTTCCGTGTC
GCCCTTATTCCCTTTTTTGCGGCATTTTGCCTTCCTGTTTTTGCTCACCCAGAAACGCTGGTGAAAGTAA
AAGATGCTGAAGATCAGTTGGGTGCACGAGTGGGTTACATCGAACTGGATCTCAACAGCGGTAAGATCCT
TGAGAGTTTTCGCCCCGAAGAACGTTTTCCAATGATGAGCACTTTTAAAGTTCTGCTATGTGGCGCGGTA
TTATCCCGTATTGACGCCGGGCAAGAGCAACTCGGTCGCCGCATACACTATTCTCAGAATGACTTGGTTG
AGTACTCACCAGTCACAGAAAAGCATCTTACGGATGGCATGACAGTAAGAGAATTATGCAGTGCTGCCAT
AACCATGAGTGATAACACTGCGGCCAACTTACTTCTGACAACGATCGGAGGACCGAAGGAGCTAACCGCT
TTTTTGCACAACATGGGGGATCATGTAACTCGCCTTGATCGTTGGGAACCGGAGCTGAATGAAGCCATAC
CAAACGACGAGCGTGACACCACGATGCCTGTAGCAATGGCAACAACGTTGCGCAAACTATTAACTGGCGA
ACTACTTACTCTAGCTTCCCGGCAACAATTAATAGACTGGATGGAGGCGGATAAAGTTGCAGGACCACTT
CTGCGCTCGGCCCTTCCGGCTGGCTGGTTTATTGCTGATAAATCTGGAGCCGGTGAGCGTGGGTCTCGCG
GTATCATTGCAGCACTGGGGCCAGATGGTAAGCCCTCCCGTATCGTAGTTATCTACACGACGGGGAGTCA
GGCAACTATGGATGAACGAAATAGACAGATCGCTGAGATAGGTGCCTCACTGATTAAGCATTGGTAACTG
TCAGACCAAGTTTACTCATATATACTTTAGATTGATTTAAAACTTCATTTTTAATTTAAAAGGATCTAGG
TGAAGATCCTTTTTGATAATCTCATGACCAAAATCCCTTAACGTGAGTTTTCGTTCCACTGAGCGTCAGA
CCCCGTAGAAAAGATCAAAGGATCTTCTTGAGATCCTTTTTTTCTGCGCGTAATCTGCTGCTTGCAAACA
AAAAAACCACCGCTACCAGCGGTGGTTTGTTTGCCGGATCAAGAGCTACCAACTCTTTTTCCGAAGGTAA
CTGGCTTCAGCAGAGCGCAGATACCAAATACTGTTCTTCTAGTGTAGCCGTAGTTAGGCCACCACTTCAA
GAACTCTGTAGCACCGCCTACATACCTCGCTCTGCTAATCCTGTTACCAGTGGCTGCTGCCAGTGGCGAT
AAGTCGTGTCTTACCGGGTTGGACTCAAGACGATAGTTACCGGATAAGGCGCAGCGGTCGGGCTGAACGG
GGGGTTCGTGCACACAGCCCAGCTTGGAGCGAACGACCTACACCGAACTGAGATACCTACAGCGTGAGCT
ATGAGAAAGCGCCACGCTTCCCGAAGGGAGAAAGGCGGACAGGTATCCGGTAAGCGGCAGGGTCGGAACA
GGAGAGCGCACGAGGGAGCTTCCAGGGGGAAACGCCTGGTATCTTTATAGTCCTGTCGGGTTTCGCCACC
TCTGACTTGAGCGTCGATTTTTGTGATGCTCGTCAGGGGGGCGGAGCCTATGGAAAAACGCCAGCAACGC
GGCCTTTTTACGGTTCCTGGCCTTTTGCTGGCCTTTTGCTCACATGTTCTTTCCTGCGTTATCCCCTGAT
TCTGTGGATAACCGTATTACCGCCTTTGAGTGAGCTGATACCGCTCGCCGCAGCCGAACGACCGAGCGCA
GCGAGTCAGTGAGCGAGGAAGCGGAAGAGCGCCCAATACGCAAACCGCCTCTCCCCGCGCGTTGGCCGAT
TCATTAATGCAGCTGGCACGACAGGTTTCCCGACTGGAAAGCGGGCAGTGAGCGCAACGCAATTAATGTG
AGTTAGCTCACTCATTAGGCACCCCAGGCTTTACACTTTATGCTTCCGGCTCGTATGTTGTGTGGAATTG
TGAGCGGATAACAATTTCACACAGGAAACAGCTATGACCATGATTACGCCAAGCGCGCAATTAACCCTCA
CTAAAGGGAACAAAAGCTGGAGCTGCAAGC
Features (pLannotate 1.2.2; 34 found; start..end, strand, type, name):
      5..231     +  promoter       RSV promoter: Rous sarcoma virus enhancer/promoter
    232..412     +  LTR            5' LTR (truncated): truncated 5' long terminal repeat (LTR) from HIV-1
    459..584     +  misc_feature   HIV-1 Ψ: packaging signal of human immunodeficiency virus type 1
    568..931     +  CDS            HIV-1 gag (fragment): gag protein from human immunodeficiency virus 1; gag
   1077..1310    +  misc_feature   RRE: The Rev response element (RRE) of HIV-1 allows for Rev-dependent mRNA export from the nucleus to the cytoplasm.
   1687..1713    +  CDS            Rev (fragment): human immunodeficiency virus 1 (HIV-1) Rev protein; rev; enhances nuclear export of unspliced and incompletely spliced viral mRNAs
   1720..1743    +  promoter       SV40 promoter (fragment): SV40 early promoter
   1744..1815    +  promoter       SV40 promoter (fragment): SV40 enhancer and early promoter
   1839..1974    +  rep_origin     SV40 ori: SV40 origin of replication
   2020..2616    +  CDS            PuroR (fragment): puromycin N-acetyltransferase; pac from Streptomyces; confers resistance to puromycin
   2665..2782    +  misc_feature   cPPT/CTS: central polypurine tract and central termination sequence of HIV-1
   2847..2913    +  CDS            small t antigen (fragment): SV40 (simian virus 40) small t antigen
   2920..4098    +  promoter       EF-1α promoter: strong constitutive promoter for human elongation factor EF-1α
   4119..4136    +  protein_bind   attB1 (fragment): mutant version of attB; core recombination site for the Gateway® BP reaction BP Clonase™
   4142..4984    +  CDS            CEBPE: CEBPE_HUMAN - Experimental evidence at protein level: Swiss-Prot protein existence level 1. Transcriptional activator (PubMed:26019275). C/EBP are DNA- binding proteins that recognize two different motifs: the CCAAT homology common to many promoters and the enhanced core homology common to many enhancers. Required for the promyelocyte-myelocyte transition in myeloid differentiation (PubMed:10359588). From Homo sapiens (Human).
   4987..5010    -  protein_bind   attB2: mutant version of attB; recombination site for the Gateway® BP reaction BP Clonase™
   5018..5059    +  CDS            V5 tag: epitope tag from simian virus 5
   5075..5128    +  promoter       U6 promoter (fragment): RNA polymerase III promoter for human U6 snRNA
   5170..5758    +  misc_feature   WPRE: woodchuck hepatitis virus posttranscriptional regulatory element
   5809..5828    +  misc_feature   cPPT/CTS (fragment): central polypurine tract and central termination sequence of HIV-1
   5830..6063    +  LTR            3' LTR (ΔU3): self-inactivating 3' long terminal repeat (LTR) from HIV-1
   6141..6262    +  polyA_signal   SV40 poly(A) signal: SV40 polyadenylation signal
   6302..6437    +  rep_origin     SV40 ori: SV40 origin of replication
   6458..6476    -  promoter       T7 promoter: promoter for bacteriophage T7 RNA polymerase
   6484..6639    +  CDS            lacZα (fragment): LacZα fragment of β-galactosidase; lacZ fragment
   6644..7072    +  rep_origin     f1 ori (sequence partly withheld): f1 bacteriophage origin of replication; arrow indicates direction of (+) strand synthesis
   7125..7229    +  promoter       AmpR promoter: bla
   7230..8090    +  CDS            AmpR: β-lactamase; bla; confers resistance to ampicillin, carbenicillin, and related antibiotics
   8261..8849    +  rep_origin     ori: high-copy-number ColE1/pMB1/pBR322/pUC origin of replication
   9032..9124    +  CDS            lacI (fragment): lac repressor; lacI; The lac repressor binds to the lac operator to inhibit transcription in E. coli. This inhibition can be relieved by adding lactose or isopropyl-β-D-thiogalactopyranoside (IPTG).
   9137..9158    +  protein_bind   CAP binding site: CAP binding activates transcription in the presence of cAMP. E. coli catabolite activator protein
   9173..9203    +  promoter       lac promoter: promoter for the E. coli lac operon
   9211..9227    +  protein_bind   lac operator: The lac repressor binds to the lac operator to inhibit transcription in E. coli. This inhibition can be relieved by adding lactose or isopropyl-β-D-thiogalactopyranoside (IPTG). lac repressor encoded by lacI
   9272..9290    +  promoter       T3 promoter: promoter for bacteriophage T3 RNA polymerase
