[The description below was written by a language model from this plasmid's Addgene catalogue record and pLannotate feature annotations shown in this document.]
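Description:
TFORF3262 is a lentiviral mammalian expression plasmid built on the pLX_TRC317 backbone from the Broad Institute Genetic Perturbation Platform, carrying the human transcription factor CEBPE (C/EBP-epsilon, a CCAAT/enhancer-binding protein required for the promyelocyte-to-myelocyte transition in myeloid differentiation). It is propagated in E. coli through a high-copy ColE1/pUC-type origin with ampicillin selection from the bla gene. An f1 origin and remnants of a lac/lacZα cloning region flanked by T7 and T3 promoters are also present in the bacterial backbone. The depositor notes a risk of plasmid recombination, as is common for LTR-containing vectors.

The viral portion has a third-generation layout. An RSV promoter drives a truncated HIV-1 5' LTR, followed by the Ψ packaging signal, a gag fragment, the RRE for Rev-dependent nuclear export, and a cPPT/CTS. It ends in a WPRE, which enhances transcript expression, and a self-inactivating ΔU3 3' LTR, with an SV40 poly(A) signal downstream. Within the provirus, an SV40 early promoter drives puromycin N-acetyltransferase for selection of transduced cells. A separate EF-1α promoter expresses the CEBPE ORF, which was inserted by Gateway cloning and is flanked by attB1 and attB2 sites, with a C-terminal V5 epitope tag read through attB2. According to the catalogue entry, each clone in this collection also carries a unique 24-bp barcode, but the feature table does not annotate it, so its position is not stated. The construct is intended for overexpressing CEBPE alone or as part of a pooled transcription factor ORF library, where barcodes identify which factor each cell received, for example in directed differentiation screens.
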