Addgene plasmid #144738: TFORF3262
Purpose: Lentiviral vector for overexpressing transcription factor ORFs with unique 24-bp barcodes. Barcodes facilitate identification of transcription factors in pooled screens.
Depositing lab: Feng Zhang. Depositing organization: Broad Institute. Publication: A transcription factor atlas of directed differentiation. Joung J, Ma S, Tay T, Geiger-Schuller KR, Kirchgatterer PC, Verdine VK, Guo B, Arias-Garcia MA, Allen WE, Singh A, Kuksenko O, Abudayyeh OO, Gootenberg JS, Fu Z, Macrae RK, Buenrostro JD, Regev A, Zhang F. Cell. 2023 Jan 5;186(1):209-229.e26. doi: 10.1016/j.cell.2022.11.026. PubMed 36608654.
Backbone
  Vector backbone: pLX_TRC317
  Backbone manufacturer: Broad Institute Genetic Perturbation Platform
  Backbone size w/o insert (bp): 8264
  Vector type: Mammalian Expression, Lentiviral
  Selectable markers: Puromycin
Growth in bacteria
  Bacterial resistance: Ampicillin, 100 μg/mL
  Growth temperature: 37°C
  Growth strain: NEB Stable
  Copy number: High Copy
Gene/Insert
  Gene/Insert name: CEBPE
  Species: H. sapiens (human)
  Insert size (bp): 1049
  Entrez Gene: CEBPE (a.k.a. C/EBP-epsilon, CRP1, IMD108, SGD1, c/EBP epsilon)
  Promoter: EF1a
  Tag / fusion protein: V5 (C terminal on insert)
  Cloning method: Gateway Cloning
  Sequencing primers: 5′ GGGTGGAGACTGAAGTTAGGCCAG; 3′ CACATAGCGTAAAAGGAGCAACATAG
Resource information
  A portion of this plasmid was derived from a plasmid made by: Broad Institute Genetic Perturbation Platform
Terms and licenses: Academic/Nonprofit Terms; Industry Terms: Not Available to Industry
Depositor comments: NM_001805.3 Please test multiple small colonies in case of plasmid recombination. To make this collection available in a timely manner, a portion of this collection was not fully sequenced by Addgene. If an Addgene verified full plasmid sequence is not available, please contact us prior to placing an order to request the full sequence.
How to cite: TFORF3262 was a gift from Feng Zhang (Addgene plasmid # 144738 ; http://n2t.net/addgene:144738 ; RRID:Addgene_144738)
