>Addgene plasmid #144738 | TFORF3262 | depositor partial sequence | sequence record 286329 | Insert
ATCGATTGATCAACAAGTTTGTACAAAAAAGTTGGCATGTCCCACGGGACCTACTACGAGTGTGAGCCCC
GGGGTGGCCAGCAGCCACTCGAGTTCTCAGGGGGCCGAGCTGGGCCCGGGGAGCTAGGGGACATGTGTGA
GCATGAGGCCTCCATTGACCTCTCCGCCTACATCGAGTCTGGGGAAGAGCAGCTTCTCTCCGATCTCTTT
GCCGTGAAGCCAGCGCCTGAGGCCAGAGGCCTCAAGGGCCCCGGAACCCCTGCCTTCCCCCACTACTTGC
CGCCTGACCCTCGGCCCTTTGCCTACCCTCCACATACCTTCGGCCCAGACAGGAAGGCGCTGGGGCCTGG
CATCTACAGCAGCCCAGGGAGCTACGACCCCAGGGCTGTGGCGGTGAAGGAGGAGCCCCGGGGGCCAGAG
GGCAGCCGAGCTGCCAGCCGAGGCAGCTACAATCCCCTGCAGTACCAAGTGGCACACTGTGGGCAGACAG
CCATGCACCTGCCCCCAACTCTGGCAGCACCCGGCCAGCCTCTGCGCGTTCTCAAGGCCCCTTTGGCCAC
TGCCGCACCCCCCTGCAGTCCCCTCCTGAAGGCGCCCTCCCCGGCTGGCCCCTTACACAAGGGCAAGAAG
GCAGTGAACAAAGATAGCCTTGAGTACCGGCTGAGGCGGGAGCGCAACAACATCGCCGTGCGCAAGAGCC
GAGACAAGGCCAAGAGGCGCATTCTGGAGACGCAGCAGAAGGTGCTGGAGTACATGGCAGAGAACGAGCG
CCTCCGCAGCCGCGTGGAGCAGCTCACCCAGGAGCTAGACACCCTCCGCAACCTCTTCCGCCAGATTCCT
GAGGCGGCCAACCTCATCAAGGGCGTGGGGGGTTGCAGCTGCCCAACTTTCTTGTACAAAGTGGTTGATA
TCGGTAAGCCTATCCCTAACCCTCTCCTCGGTCTCGATTCTACGTAGTAATGAACTAGTCCGTAACTTGA
AAGTATTTCGATTTCTTGGCTTTATATATCTTGTGGAAAGGACGATCCCCGTTCATGCTCTGTGGCGCC
