>Addgene plasmid #144738 | TFORF3262 | depositor partial sequence | sequence record 286330 | Barcode
TCCCCGTTCATGCTCTGTGGCGCC
